Addgene plasmid #193654: pCMV-RR-A3A-N57G
Purpose: Expression of base editor RR-A3A-N57G in mammalian cells for base editing, along with non-fused EGFP fluorescence
Depositing lab: Liangxue Lai. Depositing organization: Guangzhou Institute of Biomedicine and Health (GIBH), Chinese Academy of Sciences. Publication: Multiplexed base editing through Cas12a variant-mediated cytosine and adenine base editors. Chen F, Lian M, Ma B, Gou S, Luo X, Yang K, Shi H, Xie J, Ge W, Ouyang Z, Lai C, Li N, Zhang Q, Jin Q, Liang Y, Chen T, Wang J, Zhao X, Li L, Yu M, Ye Y, Wang K, Wu H, Lai L. Commun Biol. 2022 Nov 2;5(1):1163. doi: 10.1038/s42003-022-04152-8. PubMed 36323848.
Backbone
  Vector backbone: pCMV
  Vector type: Mammalian Expression
Growth in bacteria
  Bacterial resistance: Ampicillin, 100 μg/mL
  Growth temperature: 37°C
  Growth strain: DH5alpha
  Copy number: High Copy
Gene/Insert
  Gene/Insert name: RR-dLbCas12a-hA3A-N57G, EGFP
  Species: Synthetic
  Mutation: dLbCas12a-G532R/K595R, hAPOBEC3A-N57G
  Promoter: CMV
  Cloning method: Unknown
  Sequencing primers: 5′ CMV
Terms and licenses: Academic/Nonprofit Terms; Industry Terms: Not Available to Industry
How to cite: pCMV-RR-A3A-N57G was a gift from Liangxue Lai (Addgene plasmid # 193654 ; http://n2t.net/addgene:193654 ; RRID:Addgene_193654)
