[The description below was written by a language model from this plasmid's Addgene catalogue record and pLannotate feature annotations shown in this document.]
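Description:
pCMV-RR-A3A-N57G is a 9.8 kb mammalian expression plasmid on a pCMV backbone that produces a Cas12a-based cytosine base editor together with a separate EGFP marker. It is propagated in E. coli as a high-copy plasmid through a ColE1/pUC-type origin and selected with ampicillin via the β-lactamase gene. No mammalian selection marker is annotated. Only short remnants of an SV40 promoter, a pBluescript MCS, lac regulatory elements and a bom site are detected in the backbone.

The payload is a single transcription unit driven by the CMV enhancer and immediate early promoter, with a T7 promoter just upstream of the coding region and a bGH polyadenylation signal at the end. The open reading frame begins with human APOBEC3A, recorded as carrying the N57G substitution, followed by a short stretch that the annotation tool matches to an ABE7.10 fragment and that most likely represents a shared linker. An unannotated span of about 4.7 kb comes next. By position it presumably encodes the catalytically dead LbCas12a with the G532R/K595R "RR" substitutions named in the record, although the feature table does not label it. Downstream lies a uracil glycosylase inhibitor (UGI), which blocks excision of the uracil created by deamination and so favours C-to-T outcomes. An E2A ribosome-skipping peptide then separates EGFP from the editor, so fluorescence reports transfected, expressing cells without being fused to the editor.

The plasmid carries no annotated crRNA cassette, so the guide would need to be supplied separately. The construct is intended for cytosine base editing in mammalian cells and comes from work on multiplexed base editing with Cas12a variants.
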