Features (pLannotate 1.2.2; 19 found; start..end, strand, type, name):
    132..335     +  promoter       CMV promoter: human cytomegalovirus (CMV) immediate early promoter
    377..395     +  promoter       T7 promoter: promoter for bacteriophage T7 RNA polymerase
    409..1005    +  CDS            APOBEC3A: human cytidine deaminase (C to U editing enzyme) that efficiently edits methylated cytosines (Wang et al., 2018); human APOBEC3A; also known as hA3A; A3A
   1006..1053    +  CDS            ABE(7.10) (fragment): adenine base editor comprising wild-type E. coli TadA fused to the evolved TadA*(7.10) mutant (Gaudelli et al., 2017)
   5770..6018    +  CDS            UGI: UNGI_BPPB2 - Experimental evidence at protein level: Swiss-Prot protein existence level 1. This protein binds specifically and reversibly to the host uracil-DNA glycosylase, preventing removal of uracil residues from PBS2 DNA by the host uracil-excision repair system. From Bacillus phage PBS2 (Bacteriophage PBS2).
   6061..6120    +  CDS            E2A: 2A peptide from equine rhinitis A virus polyprotein Eukaryotic ribosomes fail to insert a peptide bond between the Gly and Pro residues, yielding separate polypeptides.
   6121..6837    +  CDS            EGFP: the original enhanced GFP (Yang et al., 1996) mammalian codon-optimized
   6883..7107    +  polyA_signal   bGH poly(A) signal: bovine growth hormone polyadenylation signal
   7111..7132    +  promoter       SV40 promoter (fragment): SV40 enhancer and early promoter
   7137..7153    +  misc_feature   MCS (fragment): pBluescript multiple cloning site
   7202..7218    -  protein_bind   lac operator: The lac repressor binds to the lac operator to inhibit transcription in E. coli. This inhibition can be relieved by adding lactose or isopropyl-β-D-thiogalactopyranoside (IPTG). lac repressor encoded by lacI
   7226..7256    -  promoter       lac promoter: promoter for the E. coli lac operon
   7271..7292    -  protein_bind   CAP binding site: CAP binding activates transcription in the presence of cAMP. E. coli catabolite activator protein
   7305..7397    -  CDS            lacI (fragment): lac repressor; lacI; The lac repressor binds to the lac operator to inhibit transcription in E. coli. This inhibition can be relieved by adding lactose or isopropyl-β-D-thiogalactopyranoside (IPTG).
   7580..8168    -  rep_origin     ori: high-copy-number ColE1/pMB1/pBR322/pUC origin of replication
   8339..9199    -  CDS            AmpR: β-lactamase; bla; confers resistance to ampicillin, carbenicillin, and related antibiotics
   9200..9304    -  promoter       AmpR promoter: bla
   9375..9419    -  misc_feature   bom (fragment): basis of mobility region from pBR322
   9574..131     +  enhancer       CMV enhancer (across the origin): human cytomegalovirus immediate early enhancer
>Addgene plasmid #193654 | pCMV-RR-A3A-N57G | addgene full sequence | sequence record 422067 | Addgene NGS Result
ATATGCCAAGTACGCCCCCTATTGACGTCAATGACGGTAAATGGCCCGCCTGGCATTATGCCCAGTACAT
GACCTTATGGGACTTTCCTACTTGGCAGTACATCTACGTATTAGTCATCGCTATTACCATGGTGATGCGG
TTTTGGCAGTACATCAATGGGCGTGGATAGCGGTTTGACTCACGGGGATTTCCAAGTCTCCACCCCATTG
ACGTCAATGGGAGTTTGTTTTGGCACCAAAATCAACGGGACTTTCCAAAATGTCGTAACAACTCCGCCCC
ATTGACGCAAATGGGCGGTAGGCGTGTACGGTGGGAGGTCTATATAAGCAGAGCTGGTTTAGTGAACCGT
CAGATCCGCTAGAGATCCGCGGCCGCTAATACGACTCACTATAGGGAGAGCCGCCACCATGGAAGCCAGC
CCAGCATCCGGGCCCAGACACTTGATGGATCCACACATATTCACTTCCAACTTTAACAATGGCATTGGAA
GGCATAAGACCTACCTGTGCTACGAAGTGGAGCGCCTGGACAATGGCACCTCGGTCAAGATGGACCAGCA
CAGGGGCTTTCTACACGGCCAGGCTAAGAATCTTCTCTGTGGCTTTTACGGCCGCCATGCGGAGCTGCGC
TTCTTGGACCTGGTTCCTTCTTTGCAGTTGGACCCGGCCCAGATCTACAGGGTCACTTGGTTCATCTCCT
GGAGCCCCTGCTTCTCCTGGGGCTGTGCCGGGGAAGTGCGTGCGTTCCTTCAGGAGAACACACACGTGAG
ACTGCGTATCTTCGCTGCCCGCATCTATGATTACGACCCCCTATATAAGGAGGCACTGCAAATGCTGCGG
GATGCTGGGGCCCAAGTCTCCATCATGACCTACGATGAATTTAAGCACTGCTGGGACACCTTTGTGGACC
ACCAGGGATGTCCCTTCCAGCCCTGGGATGGACTAGATGAGCACAGCCAAGCCCTGAGTGGGAGGCTGCG
GGCCATTCTCCAGAATCAGGGAAACAGCGGCAGCGAGACTCCCGGGACCTCAGAGTCCGCCACACCCGAA
AGTATGTCAAAGCTGGAGAAATTCACCAACTGTTATAGCCTGTCTAAGACCCTGCGCTTCAAGGCAATCC
CAGTGGGCAAGACACAAGAGAACATTGACAACAAACGGCTCCTGGTGGAGGATGAGAAGAGGGCTGAAGA
TTACAAGGGCGTTAAGAAGCTGCTGGATAGGTACTATCTGTCATTCATCAACGATGTCCTCCACAGTATC
AAGCTGAAGAATCTGAACAATTACATTTCTCTGTTCCGGAAGAAGACACGGACCGAGAAGGAGAACAAAG
AGCTGGAGAATCTGGAGATCAACCTGAGGAAAGAAATAGCTAAGGCTTTCAAAGGGAACGAGGGTTACAA
GTCCCTGTTCAAGAAAGACATTATCGAGACTATTCTGCCTGAGTTCCTGGACGATAAAGATGAGATCGCC
CTCGTCAATTCCTTCAATGGGTTTACCACAGCCTTTACCGGCTTCTTCGACAATAGAGAGAATATGTTCT
CTGAAGAGGCCAAATCCACTAGCATCGCCTTTCGCTGCATAAACGAGAACCTGACTAGGTACATCAGCAA
TATGGACATCTTTGAGAAAGTCGATGCCATATTCGACAAACATGAGGTGCAGGAGATTAAGGAGAAGATC
CTGAACTCAGATTACGATGTCGAAGATTTCTTCGAGGGAGAGTTCTTCAACTTCGTGCTCACACAAGAGG
GCATTGATGTGTACAATGCAATCATTGGAGGGTTCGTGACAGAGAGTGGCGAGAAGATAAAGGGCCTGAA
CGAGTATATCAACCTCTACAACCAGAAAACCAAGCAGAAACTGCCTAAGTTCAAGCCACTGTACAAACAA
GTGCTCTCAGATAGGGAAAGCCTGAGCTTCTACGGTGAAGGGTATACATCAGATGAAGAAGTGCTCGAAG
TGTTCCGCAACACCCTCAATAAGAACAGTGAAATCTTCTCTTCAATCAAGAAGCTGGAGAAACTGTTCAA
GAATTTCGATGAGTACTCCTCTGCCGGAATCTTTGTGAAGAATGGCCCTGCAATATCCACTATTAGCAAA
GACATCTTTGGCGAGTGGAACGTTATCAGGGATAAGTGGAATGCCGAGTACGATGATATTCATCTCAAGA
AGAAAGCCGTGGTTACAGAGAAATACGAGGATGATAGACGCAAGAGCTTTAAGAAGATTGGTAGCTTCTC
TCTCGAACAGCTGCAGGAGTACGCCGACGCTGACCTGTCAGTCGTGGAGAAACTCAAGGAGATCATAATC
CAGAAGGTGGATGAAATCTACAAAGTGTATGGAAGCTCTGAGAAACTCTTCGATGCAGACTTTGTTCTGG
AGAAGAGTCTGAAGAAGAACGACGCAGTGGTTGCTATCATGAAGGACCTGCTGGATTCTGTTAAGTCTTT
CGAGAATTACATTAAGGCATTCTTTGGTGAAGGGAAGGAGACAAATAGGGACGAGAGCTTCTATGGCGAC
TTTGTTCTGGCCTACGACATCCTCCTCAAGGTTGACCACATCTATGACGCTATACGGAATTACGTTACCC
AGAAGCCCTATAGCAAAGACAAGTTCAAGCTGTATTTCCAGAATCCACAGTTTATGAGGGGGTGGGATAA
AGACAAAGAAACAGATTACAGGGCCACTATCCTGCGGTACGGCAGCAAATACTATCTGGCTATCATGGAT
AAGAAGTACGCCAAATGCCTCCAGAAGATCGACAAGGACGACGTGAACGGTAACTACGAGAAGATCAATT
ACAAGCTCCTGCCAGGACCTAACAAGATGCTGCCCCGCGTGTTCTTCTCCAAGAAATGGATGGCCTACTA
TAACCCAAGCGAGGACATTCAGAAGATATACAAGAATGGGACATTCAAGAAGGGCGATATGTTCAACCTC
AACGACTGCCACAAGCTGATTGATTTCTTCAAGGATAGCATTTCTCGCTATCCCAAGTGGTCTAATGCAT
ACGATTTCAACTTCAGCGAGACTGAGAAGTACAAAGACATCGCTGGCTTCTACCGGGAGGTGGAAGAGCA
AGGCTATAAGGTGTCATTCGAATCCGCTTCTAAGAAGGAAGTGGATAAGCTCGTGGAAGAGGGTAAGCTG
TACATGTTCCAGATATACAACAAAGACTTCAGCGATAAGAGCCACGGCACTCCAAACCTCCATACTATGT
ATTTCAAGCTGCTGTTTGACGAGAACAACCACGGACAGATTAGGCTGTCAGGAGGCGCAGAACTCTTCAT
GCGCAGAGCTTCACTGAAGAAGGAGGAACTCGTTGTCCACCCAGCCAATAGCCCTATAGCCAATAAGAAT
CCAGACAATCCTAAGAAAACCACTACTCTGTCTTACGATGTGTATAAGGATAAGAGATTCTCTGAAGATC
AGTACGAACTGCACATACCCATTGCCATTAACAAGTGCCCTAAGAACATCTTCAAGATTAACACAGAGGT
TAGAGTGCTCCTGAAACACGACGATAACCCTTATGTTATAGGCATTGCTCGCGGAGAGAGAAACCTGCTG
TACATCGTCGTGGTGGACGGCAAAGGCAACATCGTGGAACAGTACAGTCTCAATGAAATCATTAACAATT
TCAACGGAATCCGCATTAAGACCGACTACCATTCTCTCCTCGACAAGAAGGAGAAAGAAAGGTTCGAAGC
AAGACAGAATTGGACAAGTATAGAGAATATCAAAGAACTGAAGGCTGGGTACATCTCTCAGGTTGTGCAC
AAGATATGTGAGCTGGTGGAGAAGTACGACGCTGTTATCGCCCTCGCGGACCTGAATAGCGGCTTCAAGA
ACTCCAGGGTGAAGGTGGAGAAGCAGGTGTATCAGAAGTTCGAGAAGATGCTGATCGACAAGCTCAACTA
TATGGTGGACAAGAAATCCAATCCTTGCGCTACTGGTGGAGCCCTGAAGGGCTATCAAATCACCAATAAG
TTCGAATCTTTCAAGTCTATGAGCACCCAGAATGGCTTCATCTTCTACATACCCGCATGGCTGACATCCA
AGATTGATCCCTCTACCGGATTTGTTAATCTGCTCAAGACTAAGTACACCTCTATTGCTGACTCAAAGAA
GTTCATATCATCATTTGACCGCATCATGTACGTGCCAGAAGAGGACCTGTTCGAGTTTGCCCTGGATTAC
AAGAATTTCTCTCGGACTGACGCCGACTACATCAAGAAGTGGAAGCTCTACTCTTATGGTAATCGGATTC
GCATATTCCGCAATCCCAAGAAGAATAACGTGTTCGATTGGGAGGAAGTTTGCCTCACCAGCGCTTACAA
GGAGCTGTTCAATAAGTATGGGATTAACTACCAGCAGGGCGACATAAGAGCCCTGCTGTGCGAACAATCT
GATAAGGCATTCTATTCCTCTTTCATGGCACTGATGTCACTGATGCTGCAAATGCGCAATTCCATCACCG
GAAGAACAGACGTGGCCTTTCTGATCTCTCCTGTCAAGAACTCAGATGGCATCTTCTACGATTCCCGCAA
CTATGAAGCACAGGAGAATGCTATCCTGCCTAAGAATGCCGATGCAAATGGAGCCTATAACATCGCCAGA
AAGGTCCTCTGGGCCATAGGACAATTCAAGAAAGCTGAAGATGAGAAGCTGGACAAGGTGAAGATCGCCA
TTTCAAACAAAGAGTGGCTCGAATATGCTCAGACCTCAGTGAAGCATGGATCACCCAAGAAGAAACGGAA
AGTGTCTGGTGGTTCTACTAATCTGTCAGATATTATTGAAAAGGAGACCGGTAAGCAACTGGTTATCCAG
GAATCCATCCTCATGCTCCCAGAGGAGGTGGAAGAAGTCATTGGGAACAAGCCGGAAAGCGATATACTCG
TGCACACCGCCTACGACGAGAGCACCGACGAGAATGTCATGCTTCTGACTAGCGACGCCCCTGAATACAA
GCCTTGGGCTCTGGTCATACAGGATAGCAACGGTGAGAACAAGATTAAGATGCTCTCTGGTGGTTCTCCC
AAGAAGAAGAGGAAAGTCGGGCCCGAGGGCAGAGGAAGTCTGCTAACATGCGGTGACGTCGAGGAGAATC
CTGGCCCAACTAATCTGTCAGATATTATTGAAAAGGAGACCGGTAAGCAACTGGTTATCCAGGAATCCAT
CCTCATGCTCCCAGAGGAGGTGGAAGAAGTCATTGGGAACAAGCCGGAAAGCGATATACTCGTGCACACC
GCCTACGACGAGAGCACCGACGAGAATGTCATGCTTCTGACTAGCGACGCCCCTGAATACAAGCCTTGGG
CTCTGGTCATACAGGATAGCAACGGTGAGAACAAGATTAAGATGCTCCCCAAGAAGAAGAGGAAAGTCGC
TACTAACTTCAGCCTGCTGAAGCAGGCTGGAGACGTGGAGGAGAACCCTGGACCTACCAACCTGTCCGAT
ATCATTGAGAAAGAGACCGGCAAACAGCTGGTGATCCAGGAGAGCATCCTGATGCTGCCCGAAGAGGTGG
AGGAAGTGATCGGCAACAAGCCCGAGTCCGACATCCTGGTGCACACAGCCTATGATGAATCCACCGACGA
GAACGTGATGCTGCTGACCTCCGATGCTCCCGAGTATAAACCCTGGGCACTGGTGATCCAGGACTCTAAT
GGAGAGAACAAGATCAAGATGCTGCCCAAGAAGAAGAGGAAAGTCGAAGGACGGGGCTCCCTCCTGACCT
GTGGCGATGTGGAAGAGAACCCCGGCCCCACAAACCTCAGTGACATTATCGAGAAGGAAACAGGAAAACA
GCTCGTCATTCAAGAATCTATTCTTATGTTGCCTGAGGAAGTCGAAGAGGTTATTGGCAATAAACCTGAA
TCTGATATTCTTGTCCATACCGCTTACGATGAGTCCACAGATGAAAATGTTATGCTGCTCACATCTGACG
CACCAGAGTACAAACCATGGGCGCTCGTTATTCAAGATTCCAACGGCGAAAACAAAATCAAAATGCTTTC
TGGTGGTTCTCCTAAAAAAAAAAGAAAGGTGGGCTCGGGCCAGTGTACTAATTATGCTCTCTTGAAATTG
GCTGGAGATGTTGAGAGCAACCCAGGTCCCGTGAGCAAGGGCGAGGAGCTGTTCACCGGGGTGGTGCCCA
TCCTGGTCGAGCTGGACGGCGACGTAAACGGCCACAAGTTCAGCGTGTCCGGCGAGGGCGAGGGCGATGC
CACCTACGGCAAGCTGACCCTGAAGTTCATCTGCACCACCGGCAAGCTGCCCGTGCCCTGGCCCACCCTC
GTGACCACCCTGACCTACGGCGTGCAGTGCTTCAGCCGCTACCCCGACCACATGAAGCAGCACGACTTCT
TCAAGTCCGCCATGCCCGAAGGCTACGTCCAGGAGCGCACCATCTTCTTCAAGGACGACGGCAACTACAA
GACCCGCGCCGAGGTGAAGTTCGAGGGCGACACCCTGGTGAACCGCATCGAGCTGAAGGGCATCGACTTC
AAGGAGGACGGCAACATCCTGGGGCACAAGCTGGAGTACAACTACAACAGCCACAACGTCTATATCATGG
CCGACAAGCAGAAGAACGGCATCAAGGTGAACTTCAAGATCCGCCACAACATCGAGGACGGCAGCGTGCA
GCTCGCCGACCACTACCAGCAGAACACCCCCATCGGCGACGGCCCCGTGCTGCTGCCCGACAACCACTAC
CTGAGCACCCAGTCCGCCCTGAGCAAAGACCCCAACGAGAAGCGCGATCACATGGTCCTGCTGGAGTTCG
TGACCGCCGCCGGGATCACTCTCGGCATGGACGAGCTGTACAAGTAAATCATCACCATCACCATTGAGTT
TAAACCCGCTGATCAGCCTCGACTGTGCCTTCTAGTTGCCAGCCATCTGTTGTTTGCCCCTCCCCCGTGC
CTTCCTTGACCCTGGAAGGTGCCACTCCCACTGTCCTTTCCTAATAAAATGAGGAAATTGCATCGCATTG
TCTGAGTAGGTGTCATTCTATTCTGGGGGGTGGGGTGGGGCAGGACAGCAAGGGGGAGGATTGGGAAGAC
AATAGCAGGCATGCTGGGGATGCGGTGGGCTCTATGGCTTCTGAGGCGGAAAGAACCAGCTGGGGCTCGA
TACCGTCGACCTCTAGCTAGAGCTTGGCGTAATCATGGTCATAGCTGTTTCCTGTGTGAAATTGTTATCC
GCTCACAATTCCACACAACATACGAGCCGGAAGCATAAAGTGTAAAGCCTAGGGTGCCTAATGAGTGAGC
TAACTCACATTAATTGCGTTGCGCTCACTGCCCGCTTTCCAGTCGGGAAACCTGTCGTGCCAGCTGCATT
AATGAATCGGCCAACGCGCGGGAAGAGGCGGTTTGCGTATTGGGCGCTCTTCCGCTTCCTCGCTCACTGA
CTCGCTGCGCTCGGTCGTTCGGCTGCGGCGAGCGGTATCAGCTCACTCAAAGGCGGTAATACGGTTATCC
ACAGAATCAGGGGATAACGCAGGAAAGAACATGTGAGCAAAAGGCCAGCAAAAGGCCAGGAACCGTAAAA
AGGCCGCGTTGCTGGCGTTTTTCCATAGGCTCCGCCCCCCTGACGAGCATCACAAAAATCGACGCTCAAG
TCAGAGGTGGCGAAACCCGACAGGACTATAAAGATACCAGGCGTTTCCCCCTGGAAGCTCCCTCGTGCGC
TCTCCTGTTCCGACCCTGCCGCTTACCGGATACCTGTCCGCCTTTCTCCCTTCGGGAAGCGTGGCGCTTT
CTCATAGCTCACGCTGTAGGTATCTCAGTTCGGTGTAGGTCGTTCGCTCCAAGCTGGGCTGTGTGCACGA
ACCCCCCGTTCAGCCCGACCGCTGCGCCTTATCCGGTAACTATCGTCTTGAGTCCAACCCGGTAAGACAC
GACTTATCGCCACTGGCAGCAGCCACTGGTAACAGGATTAGCAGAGCGAGGTATGTAGGCGGTGCTACAG
AGTTCTTGAAGTGGTGGCCTAACTACGGCTACACTAGAAGAACAGTATTTGGTATCTGCGCTCTGCTGAA
GCCAGTTACCTTCGGAAAAAGAGTTGGTAGCTCTTGATCCGGCAAACAAACCACCGCTGGTAGCGGTGGT
TTTTTTGTTTGCAAGCAGCAGATTACGCGCAGAAAAAAAGGATCTCAAGAAGATCCTTTGATCTTTTCTA
CGGGGTCTGACGCTCAGTGGAACGAAAACTCACGTTAAGGGATTTTGGTCATGAGATTATCAAAAAGGAT
CTTCACCTAGATCCTTTTAAATTAAAAATGAAGTTTTAAATCAATCTAAAGTATATATGAGTAAACTTGG
TCTGACAGTTACCAATGCTTAATCAGTGAGGCACCTATCTCAGCGATCTGTCTATTTCGTTCATCCATAG
TTGCCTGACTCCCCGTCGTGTAGATAACTACGATACGGGAGGGCTTACCATCTGGCCCCAGTGCTGCAAT
GATACCGCGAGACCCACGCTCACCGGCTCCAGATTTATCAGCAATAAACCAGCCAGCCGGAAGGGCCGAG
CGCAGAAGTGGTCCTGCAACTTTATCCGCCTCCATCCAGTCTATTAATTGTTGCCGGGAAGCTAGAGTAA
GTAGTTCGCCAGTTAATAGTTTGCGCAACGTTGTTGCCATTGCTACAGGCATCGTGGTGTCACGCTCGTC
GTTTGGTATGGCTTCATTCAGCTCCGGTTCCCAACGATCAAGGCGAGTTACATGATCCCCCATGTTGTGC
AAAAAAGCGGTTAGCTCCTTCGGTCCTCCGATCGTTGTCAGAAGTAAGTTGGCCGCAGTGTTATCACTCA
TGGTTATGGCAGCACTGCATAATTCTCTTACTGTCATGCCATCCGTAAGATGCTTTTCTGTGACTGGTGA
GTACTCAACCAAGTCATTCTGAGAATAGTGTATGCGGCGACCGAGTTGCTCTTGCCCGGCGTCAATACGG
GATAATACCGCGCCACATAGCAGAACTTTAAAAGTGCTCATCATTGGAAAACGTTCTTCGGGGCGAAAAC
TCTCAAGGATCTTACCGCTGTTGAGATCCAGTTCGATGTAACCCACTCGTGCACCCAACTGATCTTCAGC
ATCTTTTACTTTCACCAGCGTTTCTGGGTGAGCAAAAACAGGAAGGCAAAATGCCGCAAAAAAGGGAATA
AGGGCGACACGGAAATGTTGAATACTCATACTCTTCCTTTTTCAATATTATTGAAGCATTTATCAGGGTT
ATTGTCTCATGAGCGGATACATATTTGAATGTATTTAGAAAAATAAACAAATAGGGGTTCCGCGCACATT
TCCCCGAAAAGTGCCACCTGACGTCGACGGATCGGGAGATCGATCTCCCGATCCCCTAGGGTCGACTCTC
AGTACAATCTGCTCTGATGCCGCATAGTTAAGCCAGTATCTGCTCCCTGCTTGTGTGTTGGAGGTCGCTG
AGTAGTGCGCGAGCAAAATTTAAGCTACAACAAGGCAAGGCTTGACCGACAATTGCATGAAGAATCTGCT
TAGGGTTAGGCGTTTTGCGCTGCTTCGCGATGTACGGGCCAGATATACGCGTTGACATTGATTATTGACT
AGTTATTAATAGTAATCAATTACGGGGTCATTAGTTCATAGCCCATATATGGAGTTCCGCGTTACATAAC
TTACGGTAAATGGCCCGCCTGGCTGACCGCCCAACGACCCCCGCCCATTGACGTCAATAATGACGTATGT
TCCCATAGTAACGCCAATAGGGACTTTCCATTGACGTCAATGGGTGGAGTATTTACGGTAAACTGCCCAC
TTGGCAGTACATCAAGTGTATC
